Addgene plasmid #212901: pYSD004
Purpose: Encodes S.cerevisiae SUC2 (Invertase) pre- signal peptide as a Type 3a' part to be used in the yeast secretion/display (YSD) extension of the MoClo yeast toolkit (YTK)
Depositing lab: Paul Young. Depositing organization: University College Cork. Publication: A Yeast Modular Cloning (MoClo) Toolkit Expansion for Optimization of Heterologous Protein Secretion and Surface Display in Saccharomyces cerevisiae. O'Riordan NM, Juric V, O'Neill SK, Roche AP, Young PW. ACS Synth Biol. 2024 Mar 14. doi: 10.1021/acssynbio.3c00743. PubMed 38483353.
Backbone
  Vector backbone: pYTK001
  Vector type: Bacterial Expression
Growth in bacteria
  Bacterial resistance: Chloramphenicol, 25 μg/mL
  Growth temperature: 37°C
  Growth strain: DH5alpha
  Copy number: High Copy
Gene/Insert
  Gene/Insert name: SUC2
  Species: S. cerevisiae (budding yeast)
  Entrez Gene: SUC2 (a.k.a. YIL162W)
  Cloning method: Restriction Enzyme; 5′ cloning site BsmBI (destroyed during cloning); 3′ cloning site BsmBI (destroyed during cloning)
Terms and licenses: Academic/Nonprofit Terms; Industry Terms: Not Available to Industry
How to cite: pYSD004 was a gift from Paul Young (Addgene plasmid # 212901 ; http://n2t.net/addgene:212901 ; RRID:Addgene_212901)
