[The description below was written by a language model from this plasmid's Addgene catalogue record and pLannotate feature annotations shown in this document.]
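Description:
pYSD004 is a small (about 1.7 kb) part-storage plasmid built in the pYTK001 entry vector of the MoClo yeast toolkit (YTK). It belongs to a yeast secretion/display (YSD) extension of that toolkit. Although catalogued as a bacterial expression vector, it serves in practice as an E. coli-propagated carrier for a single modular DNA part rather than an expression construct in its own right. It replicates from a high-copy ColE1/pUC-type origin. Selection is with chloramphenicol, through a cat gene driven by its native cat promoter and followed by a lambda t0 terminator. No yeast origin, yeast marker or yeast promoter is annotated, which fits its role as a part donor.

The payload is the pre- signal peptide of Saccharomyces cerevisiae SUC2 (invertase), formatted as a Type 3a' part. The automated annotation detects it as a 57-nt coding fragment on the reverse strand and labels it SUC3. This label most likely reflects a homology match to a closely related invertase family member and not a different insert. The fragment was inserted through BsmBI sites that were destroyed during cloning, as is standard for domesticating parts into the YTK entry vector. In general, parts stored this way are released by Golden Gate assembly with defined overhangs and joined with promoter, coding-sequence and terminator parts into full transcription units. The specific overhangs are not given in the record.

The invertase leader directs a fused protein into the yeast secretory pathway. This part therefore lets users place the SUC2 signal upstream of a protein of interest and compare it with alternative leaders when optimising heterologous protein secretion or surface display in S. cerevisiae.
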