Features (pLannotate 1.2.2; 5 found; start..end, strand, type, name):
    199..233     +  terminator     lambda t0 terminator: minimal transcription terminator from phage lambda (Scholtissek and Grosse, 1987)
    247..303     -  CDS            SUC3 (fragment): INV3_YEASX - Protein inferred from homology: Swiss-Prot protein existence level 3. From Saccharomyces cerevisiae (Baker's yeast).
    415..1003    -  rep_origin     ori: high-copy-number ColE1/pMB1/pBR322/pUC origin of replication
   1087..1184    +  promoter       cat promoter: promoter of the E. coli cat gene encoding chloramphenicol acetyltransferase
   1185..125     +  CDS            cat (across the origin): CAT_ECOLX - Experimental evidence at protein level: Swiss-Prot protein existence level 1. This enzyme is an effector of chloramphenicol resistance in bacteria. From Escherichia coli. This protein is used as a marker in many commonly used cloning vectors, such as pACYC184.
>Addgene plasmid #212901 | pYSD004 | addgene full sequence | sequence record 421773 | Addgene NGS Result
CGCAAGGCGACAAGGTGCTGATGCCGCTGGCGATTCAGGTTCATCATGCCGTTTGTGATGGCTTCCATGT
CGGCAGAATGCTTAATGAATTACAACAGTACTGCGATGAGTGGCAGGGCGGGGCGTAATTTGATATCGAG
CTCGCTTGGACTCCTGTTGATAGATCCAGTAATGACCTCAGAACTCCATCTGGATTTGTTCAGAACGCTC
GGTTGCCGCCGGGCGTTTTTTATTGGTCTGGTCTCAAGCAGATATTTTGGCTGCAAAACCAGCCAAAAGG
AAAAGGAAAGCTTGCAAAAGCATATGAGACCGACTACGGTTATCCACAGAATCAGGGGATAACGCAGGAA
AGAACATGTGAGCAAAAGGCCAGCAAAAGGCCAGGAACCGTAAAAAGGCCGCGTTGCTGGCGTTTTTCCA
TAGGCTCCGCCCCCCTGACGAGCATCACAAAAATCGACGCTCAAGTCAGAGGTGGCGAAACCCGACAGGA
CTATAAAGATACCAGGCGTTTCCCCCTGGAAGCTCCCTCGTGCGCTCTCCTGTTCCGACCCTGCCGCTTA
CCGGATACCTGTCCGCCTTTCTCCCTTCGGGAAGCGTGGCGCTTTCTCATAGCTCACGCTGTAGGTATCT
CAGTTCGGTGTAGGTCGTTCGCTCCAAGCTGGGCTGTGTGCACGAACCCCCCGTTCAGCCCGACCGCTGC
GCCTTATCCGGTAACTATCGTCTTGAGTCCAACCCGGTAAGACACGACTTATCGCCACTGGCAGCAGCCA
CTGGTAACAGGATTAGCAGAGCGAGGTATGTAGGCGGTGCTACAGAGTTCTTGAAGTGGTGGCCTAACTA
CGGCTACACTAGAAGAACAGTATTTGGTATCTGCGCTCTGCTGAAGCCAGTTACCTTCGGAAAAAGAGTT
GGTAGCTCTTGATCCGGCAAACAAACCACCGCTGGTAGCGGTGGTTTTTTTGTTTGCAAGCAGCAGATTA
CGCGCAGAAAAAAAGGATCTCAAGAAGATCCTTTGATCTTTTCTACGGGGTCTGACGCTCAGTGGAACGA
AAACTCACGTTAAGGGATTTTGGTCATGATTGATCGGGCACGTAAGAGGTTCCAACTTTCACCATAATGA
AATAAGATCACTACCGGGCGTATTTTTTGAGTTATCGAGATTTTCAGGAGCTAAGGAAGCTAAAATGGAG
AAAAAAATCACTGGATATACCACCGTTGATATATCCCAATGGCATCGTAAAGAACATTTTGAGGCATTTC
AGTCAGTTGCTCAATGTACCTATAACCAGACCGTTCAGCTGGATATTACGGCCTTTTTAAAGACCGTAAA
GAAAAATAAGCACAAGTTTTATCCGGCCTTTATTCACATTCTTGCCCGCCTGATGAATGCTCATCCGGAA
TTTCGTATGGCAATGAAAGACGGTGAGCTGGTGATATGGGATAGTGTTCACCCTTGTTACACCGTTTTCC
ATGAGCAAACTGAAACGTTTTCATCGCTCTGGAGTGAATACCACGACGATTTCCGGCAGTTTCTACACAT
ATATTCGCAAGATGTGGCGTGTTACGGTGAAAACCTGGCCTATTTCCCTAAAGGGTTTATTGAGAATATG
TTTTTCGTTTCAGCCAATCCCTGGGTGAGTTTCACCAGTTTTGATTTAAACGTGGCCAATATGGACAACT
TCTTCGCCCCCGTTTTCACCATGGGCAAATATTATA
